Addgene plasmid #87347: pGL2-MCT2Prom4.2
Purpose: Human monocarboxylate transporter 2 (MCT2) promoter 4.2 kbp
Depositing lab: Saroj Mathupala. Depositing organization: Wayne State University. Publication: pH, Lactate, and Hypoxia: Reciprocity in Regulating High-Affinity Monocarboxylate Transporter Expression in Glioblastoma. Caruso JP, Koch BJ, Benson PD, Varughese E, Monterey MD, Lee AE, Dave AM, Kiousis S, Sloan AE, Mathupala SP. Neoplasia. 2017 Jan 13;19(2):121-134. doi: 10.1016/j.neo.2016.12.011. PubMed 28092823.
Backbone
  Vector backbone: pGL2
  Backbone manufacturer: Promega
  Backbone size w/o insert (bp): 5598
  Total vector size (bp): 9729
  Vector type: Mammalian Expression, Bacterial Expression, Luciferase
Growth in bacteria
  Bacterial resistance: Ampicillin, 100 μg/mL
  Growth temperature: 37°C
  Growth strain: NEB Stable ; E. coli SURE for propagation, E. coli SCS110 for reporter studies
  Copy number: High Copy
Gene/Insert
  Gene/Insert name: MCT2 (alt name: SLC16A7)
  Species: H. sapiens (human)
  Insert size (bp): 4131
  Entrez Gene: SLC16A7 (a.k.a. MCT2)
  Promoter: 4.2 kbp proximal promoter
  Cloning method: Restriction Enzyme; 5′ cloning site KpnI (not destroyed); 3′ cloning site HinDIII (not destroyed)
  Sequencing primers: 5′ GL primer 1; 3′ GL primer 2
Terms and licenses: Academic/Nonprofit Terms; Industry Terms: Not Available to Industry
Depositor comments: A methylation deficient E. coli strain such as SCS110 is preferred to prepare plasmid DNA for mammalian cell transfection to reduce affects of prokaryotic methylation patterns on promoter activity.
How to cite: pGL2-MCT2Prom4.2 was a gift from Saroj Mathupala (Addgene plasmid # 87347 ; http://n2t.net/addgene:87347 ; RRID:Addgene_87347)
