[The description below was written by a language model from this plasmid's Addgene catalogue record and pLannotate feature annotations shown in this document.]
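Description:
pGL2-MCT2Prom4.2 is a firefly luciferase reporter plasmid built on the Promega pGL2 backbone, carrying about 4.1 kb of the proximal promoter region of the human monocarboxylate transporter 2 gene (MCT2, also called SLC16A7). The fragment was inserted between the KpnI and HindIII sites, both retained, placing it directly upstream of the Photinus pyralis luciferase coding sequence. Luciferase output in transfected mammalian cells therefore reports the transcriptional activity of the MCT2 promoter. In bacteria the plasmid is maintained at high copy through a ColE1/pUC-type origin and selected with ampicillin via the β-lactamase gene and its bla promoter. An f1 origin is also present, which permits single-stranded DNA production.

The feature table fits this layout. An SV40 poly(A) signal sits upstream of the insert, where it serves to limit read-through transcription from the backbone into the reporter. Downstream of luciferase lie the SV40 small t intron and a second SV40 poly(A) signal, which provide splicing and 3′ end processing of the reporter transcript. The short small t and large T antigen matches, including the NLS, are simply part of this SV40-derived processing region. Short hits to GVQW1 and P4M fall within the promoter insert and are most likely incidental similarity rather than functional coding elements, and the lacZα, CmR and TcR fragments look like backbone remnants. The sequenced record is 9,702 nt, slightly shorter than the catalogued total of 9,729 bp.

The associated study concerns regulation of high-affinity monocarboxylate transporter expression by pH, lactate and hypoxia in glioblastoma, which points to use in promoter-activity assays under such conditions. The depositor notes that DNA from a methylation-deficient E. coli strain is preferred for transfection, so that prokaryotic methylation does not affect promoter activity.
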