Features (pLannotate 1.2.2; 16 found; start..end, strand, type, name):
     31..459     +  rep_origin     f1 ori (sequence partly withheld): f1 bacteriophage origin of replication; arrow indicates direction of (+) strand synthesis
    491..558     -  CDS            lacZα (fragment): LacZα fragment of β-galactosidase; lacZ fragment
    676..797     +  polyA_signal   SV40 poly(A) signal: SV40 polyadenylation signal
    920..1219    +  CDS            GVQW1 (fragment): GVQW1_HUMAN - Also known as TIGD1L2. Experimental evidence at transcript level: Swiss-Prot protein existence level 2. From Homo sapiens (Human).
   2967..2983    +  CDS            P4M (fragment): high-affinity phosphatidylinositol 4-phosphate binding module of SidM (DrrA) from Legionella pneumophila (Hammond et al., 2014)
   5002..6651    +  CDS            LUCI_PHOPY: Experimental evidence at protein level: Swiss-Prot protein existence level 1. Produces green light with a wavelength of 562 nm. From Photinus pyralis (Common eastern firefly) (Lampyris pyralis).
   6699..6729    +  CDS            CmR (fragment): chloramphenicol acetyltransferase confers resistance to chloramphenicol
   6819..6893    +  CDS            small t antigen (fragment): SV40 (simian virus 40) small t antigen
   6895..6960    +  intron         small t intron: SV40 (simian virus 40) small t antigen intron
   7090..7110    +  CDS            SV40 NLS: nuclear localization signal of SV40 (simian virus 40) large T antigen
   7429..7512    +  CDS            large T antigen (fragment): large T antigen from SV40 (simian virus 40)
   7535..7669    +  polyA_signal   SV40 poly(A) signal: SV40 polyadenylation signal
   7670..7802    +  CDS            TcR (fragment): tetracycline efflux protein; tet; confers resistance to tetracycline
   7982..8570    -  rep_origin     ori: high-copy-number ColE1/pMB1/pBR322/pUC origin of replication
   8741..9601    -  CDS            AmpR: β-lactamase; bla; confers resistance to ampicillin, carbenicillin, and related antibiotics
   9602..4       -  promoter       AmpR promoter (across the origin): bla
>Addgene plasmid #87347 | pGL2-MCT2Prom4.2 | addgene full sequence | sequence record 173892 | Addgene NGS Result
CGCGCACATTTCCCCGAAAAGTGCCACCTG
[124 nt withheld, positions 31-154]
C
[91 nt withheld, positions 156-246]
A
[49 nt withheld, positions 248-296]
CCTTTGACGTTGGAGTCCACGTTCTTT
[37 nt withheld, positions 324-360]
ACCCTATCTCGGTCTATTCTTTTGATTTATAAGGGATTTTGCCGATTTCGGCCTATTGGTTAAAAAATGA
GCTGATTTAACAAAAATTTAACGCGAATTTTAACAAAATATTAACGCTTACAATTTGCCATTCGCCATTC
AGGCTGCGCAACTGTTGGGAAGGGCGATCGGTGCGGGCCTCTTCGCTATTACGCCAGCCCAAGCTACCAT
GATAAGTAAGTAATATTAAGGTACGTGGAGGTTTTACTTGCTTTAAAAAACCTCCCACACCTCCCCCTGA
ACCTGAAACATAAAATGAATGCAATTGTTGTTGTTAACTTGTTTATTGCAGCTTATAATGGTTACAAATA
AAGCAATAGCATCACAAATTTCACAAATAAAGCATTTTTTTCACTGCATTCTAGTTGTGGTTTGTCCAAA
CTCATCAATGTATCTTATGGTACTGTAACTGAGCTAACATAACCCGGGAGGTACCACTAGTCTTAAGGAC
ACATTAGTGCACTTTCAAAAGTTCAATGTTTCATTGGGGATTTTATGCCTTTATGATTTACAATTTCTTT
TTTCGAGACGGAATTTTGCTCTTGCTGCCCAGGCTGGAGTGCAGTGTTGCGATCTTGGCTCACTGCAACC
TCTGCCTCCCGGATTCAAGCGATTCTTCTGCCTCAGCCTCCCGAAGTACCTGGGATTACAGGTGCCCACC
ACCTCACCTGGCTAATTTTTTTTTTTTTTTTTTGTATTTTTAGTTGAGATGGGTTTTCACCATGTTGGCT
AGGCTAGTCTTGAACTTCTGACCTCAGGTGATCTACCTGCCTTGGCCTCCCAAAGTGCTGGGATTACAAG
CATGAGCCACCGCGCCTGGCTGACTTATTGTCTTTTTCAGTAATATCTTATATTGGTCAGAATAGGCTAG
GTTTTGTTCCCATGACAAATAGAGCCTGAAATTTCCAAGGCTTAAAACAATGGTCTCTTGCTCACACAAA
GTACAGTGCAATTCAAGCAGTCTTTCTTTCTTTTTCAGAGATTCCATTTTGTAGCTAGTTCATCAGAAAC
ATGGTACTATGGCAGGGAAAGGGAGTGATGAAGGAGGTACACTGGGTCTTAACTCCCTTTACCAGAAATT
ACACATGTCACTTCCATTCATACTGTTTTAGAACTACATAGTTGCATGGTCCCAATATAACTGTAAGGAA
AGCCAGGAAGTGTGGAGCCAGGCAGATCATAGATATTGTGAGCACCAATAGCTTCTACCACATATCTGTT
GCCTACAGCCACACTGTCATCTCTTTTCTTCATTTGGCAAACGTTACTATTTTCTATCTGCAACGATTTG
TGCTGCATGATAGATGATTCTGTTACCCGAAAGGGGTACTGATTCAGACCCCAAGAGAGGGTTCTTGGAT
TTCATGCAAGAAATAATTTGGGATGAGTCTATAAATGAAAGCAGGAGTACTAGGAAAGTAAAGGAACAAA
AAAATGGCTACACCATAGGCAGAGTAGCAGCATGGGCTGCTCCGCTGCTTATACTTATTATTACCTCTTG
ATTATATGTTAACAAGAGATGGATTATTCATGAGTTTTCTGGGAAAGGGGTGGGAAATTCTGGGAACTGA
GGGTTTCTCCCCATTTTAGACCATATGGGGTAACTTCCTGACCTTACCATGGCATTTGTAAACTGTCATG
GCACTGGTGGGAATGTCTTTTAGCATGCTAATGCATTGTAATTAGCACATAATGAGGAGTGAGGAGGACC
AGAGGTCACTTTCGTCTCCATTTTGGTTTTGGTGGGTTTTAGCTGGCTTCTTTACTGCCGCCTGTTTTAT
CAGCATGGTCTTTATGACCTGTATCTTGTGCCAACCTCCTATCTTATTCTGTGACTAAGAATGCCTTAAT
CTCCTGGGAATGCAGCCCAATAAGTCTCAGCCTCATTTTACCCAGGCCTTACTCAAGATGGAGTCACTCT
GGTTCAAATGCCTGTGACAATCCCAGAGATGAATAAAATGTCATCTCTACTTTCAAATAGCCTAATATAT
TGGGGCTACAGAAACAAAAATCATATTATAATATAGTCATATGTGAAGCTGAAACAAAATGCCCCAGATA
GAGGCCTAAATCATTTTCTATGGGCAGGATCACAGAGAAAGATGAACTTAACCCTTATTTGTTAACAAAG
AATCCTTAAAATGCTATAGAAGTGATGATATATTTGCTGGGCATTAAAGGAGGAAAAAAGGTTTAGACAA
GTTTGATATGGAAAAGAGGGCAGTGAATGAGAAAAGACAGAAAAATGTGAGAAGATTGTGTATGACTGAG
GAATGAAGAAGGGAGAAAGAACCTAAACCACAAGGATGTGGGTATATAGTAAAAGACATGTGGACTTCAT
GAGTATATATGTGATGTACGTATTCACAGTTTGCTCATCTGTGGAATATGAGTTGCTAGAATGCTAAGTG
TATTGCTATTTGTTTTTCCCACTGTTATTTCAGCTTATGAATATAAATCAAGGCAAACATTTTACCAGAG
CATTCCAAGTTCTAATCATATGGCTTATTTTTTCCCTAAATTGTATTTTTTTCTCAATTTCTTAACAATA
TTAAACTGTAAGTCATAGGATAAACTGGCTGAATTTATTCTTAGCTGATTCTCCCTCCTTTCAGATACCT
TTCTAGTCCAATCAAATTTTACATAACATACCTAGCTATCACAACAAAGCAATTTAGAAATGAGTTCCCA
AATACTAACTCTGTGACAGTAGGTAAATTAGATCCAGAGTTTTAATTGTTGAAAAAACAAGACTTAAAAA
GAAGGTTACGATATCATGCTATAAGTAGTGATGTTTGGCATTCAGCAATAGGTTAAACAGGTCAAGAACA
TGGGACTATAAGAAAAAAACAACAAAAAAGAAAAATCAAAGAGAAGGAAAAGGGAGAATAGGATCAAAAT
TCAGAAAGCATATGGTCTTTCTTCTTCCTCTTCTTTGACAGGAAATAAAAGTGATGAATGAGCAGGAAAA
ATATCAATAGCAAACACTCAAGACTATGACCTTGAAATGTGCCTTTATGTTGTTTCTTTTAAATGTTTAA
CTTTTTTTAATTAAATGAAGTGTTTATAGTCACTGCTAGACATTTCATCATTATCAAAGGCCTATTATGT
CTTATACAAATGTCTATTTAAGCATTTTTAGCTTAAAAATATAAAATCCTTTCTGTAATTTTCTGCCTTT
TTTTCATTTTCAAATATCATTCTTTCAATAAAATTATCTTCCAGTAATTTTGATGTTATTAATCACGATT
ATTTTTTCATCGTGTATTATGCCTACCAGCCACTTCATGTATAGTATTTCACTTAAATCTTATGAAATCA
ACACGATTGATATTACTTTTATTTCATAGCTACAGAAATTGAAATTCAAATTTCGTCCATTACAACAGAC
TAGCTGTGGCAAAGACAATGTGAATTTACCCAAATGACTTAACTCTTTTTATAAATTCGTAAAATGTGAA
GAATCATAGAACACACCTTAAAATGATTGTGAAATCAAGGAGGAGAAAGCTAGCTAAACTGGTAGACAAA
CTGCAATAGGACTTGTCAAGCCAAAACCTACAATTATTCTTTTGGATAGTTTCTTTTTCTCTAAAGTGGC
AATTTAACTTAAAGATATTAAAGAAACCCAATCTATGGGGTTACTTAAATGTTCTCTTCCAGCCCTTCCT
CTTTCCAGTTTTACCAAGAAGCACATTTTAGACAGGGGAAGAGACCAAACCAATGACAGCAGAATTACCA
TTATCTCTAGCACTATTCGTTGTCAAATAACTAAATGCTGGTTTGAAGAACTAAGTAATTTGAGAAATTA
AAAATGAAAGGAATTATAAATGATTTGAAAAAAATCCTTCTTATTTTTAATGTTTTTTGGTGCTGTTTTC
TATGTCCTTCCTCCTATGGTGTCAATTATATTTTTTTCCGTGAAGTGATTTGGTTGGTGAGTCTAATCTC
CAACAGTGCCCTACCTCTTTCTCCCAAAAAGGCCTCAGTTGAAAAATGGCTCAACACTTTCCCTGCAAGC
TCACAATGAGGATCTCCTATTCTCCCTGCATTCGGCCAGACTCTTCTTTTTTTGCATGCTTTCCTCTCCC
ATGCTTGGGTTGCACAGAGCTACCGCACATCTGTCTTCTAGGTCAGGCTACAGAGTACTTCGGATACAGC
AAGTTACGACCCATCTGGAAAGACAGATCTACCTGCCTTTTGGCTTTCTTCCTTGGTCAAAACTAAAATC
CGAAGTGGAGTGCCCCGAGCGATAGAGAAAGTGCCTATAGCTTTGACAGCCGCTTGGAGCATGCTCAGTC
GGTCTCCAGGCACCGGGAGGCGGCTCCCCCCCCACCACCCCCCGGGCCGGCCTCCACCGCAGCCTGTCCG
GCCCCCACCCCTGGCGCGCGCTCCTCCGCACCCACAAGGGCGTTCAGCAGCCGCGCCTCCCCTTCCCGCC
ACCGCCTCCTTCTCCGCTGGCTGTGGCGGGCGAGGACACGTCAGGGGCCATAAATAAATAAATAATTCCA
TTCACCCGTTGACAGCGAGGCGAATCGGCTGCGGTTTGCTGGGAACGGAGGGCTGCAGCGCCAAGCTTGG
CATTCCGGTACTGTTGGTAAAATGGAAGACGCCAAAAACATAAAGAAAGGCCCGGCGCCATTCTATCCTC
TAGAGGATGGAACCGCTGGAGAGCAACTGCATAAGGCTATGAAGAGATACGCCCTGGTTCCTGGAACAAT
TGCTTTTACAGATGCACATATCGAGGTGAACATCACGTACGCGGAATACTTCGAAATGTCCGTTCGGTTG
GCAGAAGCTATGAAACGATATGGGCTGAATACAAATCACAGAATCGTCGTATGCAGTGAAAACTCTCTTC
AATTCTTTATGCCGGTGTTGGGCGCGTTATTTATCGGAGTTGCAGTTGCGCCCGCGAACGACATTTATAA
TGAACGTGAATTGCTCAACAGTATGAACATTTCGCAGCCTACCGTAGTGTTTGTTTCCAAAAAGGGGTTG
CAAAAAATTTTGAACGTGCAAAAAAAATTACCAATAATCCAGAAAATTATTATCATGGATTCTAAAACGG
ATTACCAGGGATTTCAGTCGATGTACACGTTCGTCACATCTCATCTACCTCCCGGTTTTAATGAATACGA
TTTTGTACCAGAGTCCTTTGATCGTGACAAAACAATTGCACTGATAATGAATTCCTCTGGATCTACTGGG
TTACCTAAGGGTGTGGCCCTTCCGCATAGAACTGCCTGCGTCAGATTCTCGCATGCCAGAGATCCTATTT
TTGGCAATCAAATCATTCCGGATACTGCGATTTTAAGTGTTGTTCCATTCCATCACGGTTTTGGAATGTT
TACTACACTCGGATATTTGATATGTGGATTTCGAGTCGTCTTAATGTATAGATTTGAAGAAGAGCTGTTT
TTACGATCCCTTCAGGATTACAAAATTCAAAGTGCGTTGCTAGTACCAACCCTATTTTCATTCTTCGCCA
AAAGCACTCTGATTGACAAATACGATTTATCTAATTTACACGAAATTGCTTCTGGGGGCGCACCTCTTTC
GAAAGAAGTCGGGGAAGCGGTTGCAAAACGCTTCCATCTTCCAGGGATACGACAAGGATATGGGCTCACT
GAGACTACATCAGCTATTCTGATTACACCCGAGGGGGATGATAAACCGGGCGCGGTCGGTAAAGTTGTTC
CATTTTTTGAAGCGAAGGTTGTGGATCTGGATACCGGGAAAACGCTGGGCGTTAATCAGAGAGGCGAATT
ATGTGTCAGAGGACCTATGATTATGTCCGGTTATGTAAACAATCCGGAAGCGACCAACGCCTTGATTGAC
AAGGATGGATGGCTACATTCTGGAGACATAGCTTACTGGGACGAAGACGAACACTTCTTCATAGTTGACC
GCTTGAAGTCTTTAATTAAATACAAAGGATATCAGGTGGCCCCCGCTGAATTGGAATCGATATTGTTACA
ACACCCCAACATCTTCGACGCGGGCGTGGCAGGTCTTCCCGACGATGACGCCGGTGAACTTCCCGCCGCC
GTTGTTGTTTTGGAGCACGGAAAGACGATGACGGAAAAAGAGATCGTGGATTACGTCGCCAGTCAAGTAA
CAACCGCGAAAAAGTTGCGCGGAGGAGTTGTGTTTGTGGACGAAGTACCGAAAGGTCTTACCGGAAAACT
CGACGCAAGAAAAATCAGAGAGATCCTCATAAAGGCCAAGAAGGGCGGAAAGTCCAAATTGTAAAATGTA
ACTGTATTCAGCGATGACGAAATTCTTAGCTATTGTAATACTGCGATGAGTGGCAGGGCGGGGCGTAATT
TTTTTAAGGCAGTTATTGGTGCCCTTAAACGCCTGGTTGCTACGCCTGAATAAGTGATAATAAGCGGATG
AATGGCAGAAATTCGCCGGATCTTTGTGAAGGAACCTTACTTCTGTGGTGTGACATAATTGGACAAACTA
CCTACAGAGATTTAAAGCTCTAAGGTAAATATAAAATTTTTAAGTGTATAATGTGTTAAACTACTGATTC
TAATTGTTTGTGTATTTTAGATTCCAACCTATGGAACTGATGAATGGGAGCAGTGGTGGAATGCCTTTAA
TGAGGAAAACCTGTTTTGCTCAGAAGAAATGCCATCTAGTGATGATGAGGCTACTGCTGACTCTCAACAT
TCTACTCCTCCAAAAAAGAAGAGAAAGGTAGAAGACCCCAAGGACTTTCCTTCAGAATTGCTAAGTTTTT
TGAGTCATGCTGTGTTTAGTAATAGAACTCTTGCTTGCTTTGCTATTTACACCACAAAGGAAAAAGCTGC
ACTGCTATACAAGAAAATTATGGAAAAATATTCTGTAACCTTTATAAGTAGGCATAACAGTTATAATCAT
AACATACTGTTTTTTCTTACTCCACACAGGCATAGAGTGTCTGCTATTAATAACTATGCTCAAAAATTGT
GTACCTTTAGCTTTTTAATTTGTAAAGGGGTTAATAAGGAATATTTGATGTATAGTGCCTTGACTAGAGA
TCATAATCAGCCATACCACATTTGTAGAGGTTTTACTTGCTTTAAAAAACCTCCCACACCTCCCCCTGAA
CCTGAAACATAAAATGAATGCAATTGTTGTTGTTAACTTGTTTATTGCAGCTTATAATGGTTACAAATAA
AGCAATAGCATCACAAATTTCACAAATAAAGCATTTTTTTCACTGCATTCTAGTTGTGGTTTGTCCAAAC
TCATCAATGTATCTTATCATGTCTGGATCCGTCGACCGATGCCCTTGAGAGCCTTCAACCCAGTCAGCTC
CTTCCGGTGGGCGCGGGGCATGACTATCGTCGCCGCACTTATGACTGTCTTCTTTATCATGCAACTCGTA
GGACAGGTGCCGGCAGCGCTCTTCCGCTTCCTCGCTCACTGACTCGCTGCGCTCGGTCGTTCGGCTGCGG
CGAGCGGTATCAGCTCACTCAAAGGCGGTAATACGGTTATCCACAGAATCAGGGGATAACGCAGGAAAGA
ACATGTGAGCAAAAGGCCAGCAAAAGGCCAGGAACCGTAAAAAGGCCGCGTTGCTGGCGTTTTTCCATAG
GCTCCGCCCCCCTGACGAGCATCACAAAAATCGACGCTCAAGTCAGAGGTGGCGAAACCCGACAGGACTA
TAAAGATACCAGGCGTTTCCCCCTGGAAGCTCCCTCGTGCGCTCTCCTGTTCCGACCCTGCCGCTTACCG
GATACCTGTCCGCCTTTCTCCCTTCGGGAAGCGTGGCGCTTTCTCATAGCTCACGCTGTAGGTATCTCAG
TTCGGTGTAGGTCGTTCGCTCCAAGCTGGGCTGTGTGCACGAACCCCCCGTTCAGCCCGACCGCTGCGCC
TTATCCGGTAACTATCGTCTTGAGTCCAACCCGGTAAGACACGACTTATCGCCACTGGCAGCAGCCACTG
GTAACAGGATTAGCAGAGCGAGGTATGTAGGCGGTGCTACAGAGTTCTTGAAGTGGTGGCCTAACTACGG
CTACACTAGAAGAACAGTATTTGGTATCTGCGCTCTGCTGAAGCCAGTTACCTTCGGAAAAAGAGTTGGT
AGCTCTTGATCCGGCAAACAAACCACCGCTGGTAGCGGTGGTTTTTTTGTTTGCAAGCAGCAGATTACGC
GCAGAAAAAAAGGATCTCAAGAAGATCCTTTGATCTTTTCTACGGGGTCTGACGCTCAGTGGAACGAAAA
CTCACGTTAAGGGATTTTGGTCATGAGATTATCAAAAAGGATCTTCACCTAGATCCTTTTAAATTAAAAA
TGAAGTTTTAAATCAATCTAAAGTATATATGAGTAAACTTGGTCTGACAGTTACCAATGCTTAATCAGTG
AGGCACCTATCTCAGCGATCTGTCTATTTCGTTCATCCATAGTTGCCTGACTCCCCGTCGTGTAGATAAC
TACGATACGGGAGGGCTTACCATCTGGCCCCAGTGCTGCAATGATACCGCGAGACCCACGCTCACCGGCT
CCAGATTTATCAGCAATAAACCAGCCAGCCGGAAGGGCCGAGCGCAGAAGTGGTCCTGCAACTTTATCCG
CCTCCATCCAGTCTATTAATTGTTGCCGGGAAGCTAGAGTAAGTAGTTCGCCAGTTAATAGTTTGCGCAA
CGTTGTTGCCATTGCTACAGGCATCGTGGTGTCACGCTCGTCGTTTGGTATGGCTTCATTCAGCTCCGGT
TCCCAACGATCAAGGCGAGTTACATGATCCCCCATGTTGTGCAAAAAAGCGGTTAGCTCCTTCGGTCCTC
CGATCGTTGTCAGAAGTAAGTTGGCCGCAGTGTTATCACTCATGGTTATGGCAGCACTGCATAATTCTCT
TACTGTCATGCCATCCGTAAGATGCTTTTCTGTGACTGGTGAGTACTCAACCAAGTCATTCTGAGAATAG
TGTATGCGGCGACCGAGTTGCTCTTGCCCGGCGTCAATACGGGATAATACCGCGCCACATAGCAGAACTT
TAAAAGTGCTCATCATTGGAAAACGTTCTTCGGGGCGAAAACTCTCAAGGATCTTACCGCTGTTGAGATC
CAGTTCGATGTAACCCACTCGTGCACCCAACTGATCTTCAGCATCTTTTACTTTCACCAGCGTTTCTGGG
TGAGCAAAAACAGGAAGGCAAAATGCCGCAAAAAAGGGAATAAGGGCGACACGGAAATGTTGAATACTCA
TACTCTTCCTTTTTCAATATTATTGAAGCATTTATCAGGGTTATTGTCTCATGAGCGGATACATATTTGA
ATGTATTTAGAAAAATAAACAAATAGGGGTTC
